>Addgene plasmid #170966 | EF1A_Hygro_P2A_RUNX1_S114L_Barcode | addgene full sequence | sequence record 336083 | Addgene NGS Result
GTTCGCTCCAAGCTGGGCTGTGTGCACGAACCCCCCGTTCAGCCCGACCGCTGCGCCTTATCCGGTAACT
ATCGTCTTGAGTCCAACCCGGTAAGACACGACTTATCGCCACTGGCAGCAGCCACTGGTAACAGGATTAG
CAGAGCGAGGTATGTAGGCGGTGCTACAGAGTTCTTGAAGTGGTGGCCTAACTACGGCTACACTAGAAGA
ACAGTATTTGGTATCTGCGCTCTGCTGAAGCCAGTTACCTTCGGAAAAAGAGTTGGTAGCTCTTGATCCG
GCAAACAAACCACCGCTGGTAGCGGTGGTTTTTTTGTTTGCAAGCAGCAGATTACGCGCAGAAAAAAAGG
ATCTCAAGAAGATCCTTTGATCTTTTCTACGGGGTCTGACGCTCAGTGGAACGAAAACTCACGTTAAGGG
ATTTTGGTCATGAGATTATCAAAAAGGATCTTCACCTAGATCCTTTTAAATTAAAAATGAAGTTTTAAAT
CAATCTAAAGTATATATGAGTAAACTTGGTCTGACAGTTACCAATGCTTAATCAGTGAGGCACCTATCTC
AGCGATCTGTCTATTTCGTTCATCCATAGTTGCCTGACTCCCCGTCGTGTAGATAACTACGATACGGGAG
GGCTTACCATCTGGCCCCAGTGCTGCAATGATACCGCGAGACCCACGCTCACCGGCTCCAGATTTATCAG
CAATAAACCAGCCAGCCGGAAGGGCCGAGCGCAGAAGTGGTCCTGCAACTTTATCCGCCTCCATCCAGTC
TATTAATTGTTGCCGGGAAGCTAGAGTAAGTAGTTCGCCAGTTAATAGTTTGCGCAACGTTGTTGCCATT
GCTACAGGCATCGTGGTGTCACGCTCGTCGTTTGGTATGGCTTCATTCAGCTCCGGTTCCCAACGATCAA
GGCGAGTTACATGATCCCCCATGTTGTGCAAAAAAGCGGTTAGCTCCTTCGGTCCTCCGATCGTTGTCAG
AAGTAAGTTGGCCGCAGTGTTATCACTCATGGTTATGGCAGCACTGCATAATTCTCTTACTGTCATGCCA
TCCGTAAGATGCTTTTCTGTGACTGGTGAGTACTCAACCAAGTCATTCTGAGAATAGTGTATGCGGCGAC
CGAGTTGCTCTTGCCCGGCGTCAATACGGGATAATACCGCGCCACATAGCAGAACTTTAAAAGTGCTCAT
CATTGGAAAACGTTCTTCGGGGCGAAAACTCTCAAGGATCTTACCGCTGTTGAGATCCAGTTCGATGTAA
CCCACTCGTGCACCCAACTGATCTTCAGCATCTTTTACTTTCACCAGCGTTTCTGGGTGAGCAAAAACAG
GAAGGCAAAATGCCGCAAAAAAGGGAATAAGGGCGACACGGAAATGTTGAATACTCATACTCTTCCTTTT
TCAATATTATTGAAGCATTTATCAGGGTTATTGTCTCATGAGCGGATACATATTTGAATGTATTTAGAAA
AATAAACAAATAGGGGTTCCGCGCACATTTCCCCGAAAAGTGCCACCTGACGTCGACGGATCGGGAGATC
TCCCGATCCCCTATGGTGCACTCTCAGTACAATCTGCTCTGATGCCGCATAGTTAAGCCAGTATCTGCTC
CCTGCTTGTGTGTTGGAGGTCGCTGAGTAGTGCGCGAGCAAAATTTAAGCTACAACAAGGCAAGGCTTGA
CCGACAATTGCATGAAGAATCTGCTTAGGGTTAGGCGTTTTGCGCTGCTTCGCGATGTACGGGCCAGATA
TACGCGTTGACATTGATTATTGACTAGTTATTAATAGTAATCAATTACGGGGTCATTAGTTCATAGCCCA
TATATGGAGTTCCGCGTTACATAACTTACGGTAAATGGCCCGCCTGGCTGACCGCCCAACGACCCCCGCC
CATTGACGTCAATAATGACGTATGTTCCCATAGTAACGCCAATAGGGACTTTCCATTGACGTCAATGGGT
GGAGTATTTACGGTAAACTGCCCACTTGGCAGTACATCAAGTGTATCATATGCCAAGTACGCCCCCTATT
GACGTCAATGACGGTAAATGGCCCGCCTGGCATTATGCCCAGTACATGACCTTATGGGACTTTCCTACTT
GGCAGTACATCTACGTATTAGTCATCGCTATTACCATGGTGATGCGGTTTTGGCAGTACATCAATGGGCG
TGGATAGCGGTTTGACTCACGGGGATTTCCAAGTCTCCACCCCATTGACGTCAATGGGAGTTTGTTTTGG
CACCAAAATCAACGGGACTTTCCAAAATGTCGTAACAACTCCGCCCCATTGACGCAAATGGGCGGTAGGC
GTGTACGGTGGGAGGTCTATATAAGCAGCGCGTTTTGCCTGTACTGGGTCTCTCTGGTTAGACCAGATCT
GAGCCTGGGAGCTCTCTGGCTAACTAGGGAACCCACTGCTTAAGCCTCAATAAAGCTTGCCTTGAGTGCT
TCAAGTAGTGTGTGCCCGTCTGTTGTGTGACTCTGGTAACTAGAGATCCCTCAGACCCTTTTAGTCAGTG
TGGAAAATCTCTAGCAGTGGCGCCCGAACAGGGACTTGAAAGCGAAAGGGAAACCAGAGGAGCTCTCTCG
ACGCAGGACTCGGCTTGCTGAAGCGCGCACGGCAAGAGGCGAGGGGCGGCGACTGGTGAGTACGCCAAAA
ATTTTGACTAGCGGAGGCTAGAAGGAGAGAGATGGGTGCGAGAGCGTCAGTATTAAGCGGGGGAGAATTA
GATCGCGATGGGAAAAAATTCGGTTAAGGCCAGGGGGAAAGAAAAAATATAAATTAAAACATATAGTATG
GGCAAGCAGGGAGCTAGAACGATTCGCAGTTAATCCTGGCCTGTTAGAAACATCAGAAGGCTGTAGACAA
ATACTGGGACAGCTACAACCATCCCTTCAGACAGGATCAGAAGAACTTAGATCATTATATAATACAGTAG
CAACCCTCTATTGTGTGCATCAAAGGATAGAGATAAAAGACACCAAGGAAGCTTTAGACAAGATAGAGGA
AGAGCAAAACAAAAGTAAGACCACCGCACAGCAAGCGGCCGCTGATCTTCAGACCTGGAGGAGGAGATAT
GAGGGACAATTGGAGAAGTGAATTATATAAATATAAAGTAGTAAAAATTGAACCATTAGGAGTAGCACCC
ACCAAGGCAAAGAGAAGAGTGGTGCAGAGAGAAAAAAGAGCAGTGGGAATAGGAGCTTTGTTCCTTGGGT
TCTTGGGAGCAGCAGGAAGCACTATGGGCGCAGCGTCAATGACGCTGACGGTACAGGCCAGACAATTATT
GTCTGGTATAGTGCAGCAGCAGAACAATTTGCTGAGGGCTATTGAGGCGCAACAGCATCTGTTGCAACTC
ACAGTCTGGGGCATCAAGCAGCTCCAGGCAAGAATCCTGGCTGTGGAAAGATACCTAAAGGATCAACAGC
TCCTGGGGATTTGGGGTTGCTCTGGAAAACTCATTTGCACCACTGCTGTGCCTTGGAATGCTAGTTGGAG
TAATAAATCTCTGGAACAGATTTGGAATCACACGACCTGGATGGAGTGGGACAGAGAAATTAACAATTAC
ACAAGCTTAATACACTCCTTAATTGAAGAATCGCAAAACCAGCAAGAAAAGAATGAACAAGAATTATTGG
AATTAGATAAATGGGCAAGTTTGTGGAATTGGTTTAACATAACAAATTGGCTGTGGTATATAAAATTATT
CATAATGATAGTAGGAGGCTTGGTAGGTTTAAGAATAGTTTTTGCTGTACTTTCTATAGTGAATAGAGTT
AGGCAGGGATATTCACCATTATCGTTTCAGACCCACCTCCCAACCCCGAGGGGACCCGACAGGCCCGAAG
GAATAGAAGAAGAAGGTGGAGAGAGAGACAGAGACAGATCCATTCGATTAGTGAACGGATCGGCACTGCG
TGCGCCAATTCTGCAGACAAATGGCAGTATTCATCCACAATTTTAAAAGAAAAGGGGGGATTGGGGGGTA
CAGTGCAGGGGAAAGAATAGTAGACATAATAGCAACAGACATACAAACTAAAGAATTACAAAAACAAATT
ACAAAAATTCAAAATTTTCGGGTTTATTACAGGGACAGCAGAGATCCAGTTTGGTTAATTAATCGATAAG
CTTTGCAAAGATGGATAAAGTTTTAAACAGAGAGGAATCTTTGCAGCTAATGGACCTTCTAGGTCTTGAA
AGGAGTGGGAATTGGCTCCGGTGCCCGTCAGTGGGCAGAGCGCACATCGCCCACAGTCCCCGAGAAGTTG
GGGGGAGGGGTCGGCAATTGAACCGGTGCCTAGAGAAGGTGGCGCGGGGTAAACTGGGAAAGTGATGTCG
TGTACTGGCTCCGCCTTTTTCCCGAGGGTGGGGGAGAACCGTATATAAGTGCAGTAGTCGCCGTGAACGT
TCTTTTTCGCAACGGGTTTGCCGCCAGAACACAGGTAAGTGCCGTGTGTGGTTCCCGCGGGCCTGGCCTC
TTTACGGGTTATGGCCCTTGCGTGCCTTGAATTACTTCCACCTGGCTGCAGTACGTGATTCTTGATCCCG
AGCTTCGGGTTGGAAGTGGGTGGGAGAGTTCGAGGCCTTGCGCTTAAGGAGCCCCTTCGCCTCGTGCTTG
AGTTGAGGCCTGGCCTGGGCGCTGGGGCCGCCGCGTGCGAATCTGGTGGCACCTTCGCGCCTGTCTCGCT
GCTTTCGATAAGTCTCTAGCCATTTAAAATTTTTGATGACCTGCTGCGACGCTTTTTTTCTGGCAAGATA
GTCTTGTAAATGCGGGCCAAGATCTGCACACTGGTATTTCGGTTTTTGGGGCCGCGGGCGGCGACGGGGC
CCGTGCGTCCCAGCGCACATGTTCGGCGAGGCGGGGCCTGCGAGCGCGGCCACCGAGAATCGGACGGGGG
TAGTCTCAAGCTGGCCGGCCTGCTCTGGTGCCTGGCCTCGCGCCGCCGTGTATCGCCCCGCCCTGGGCGG
CAAGGCTGGCCCGGTCGGCACCAGTTGCGTGAGCGGAAAGATGGCCGCTTCCCGGCCCTGCTGCAGGGAG
CTCAAAATGGAGGACGCGGCGCTCGGGAGAGCGGGCGGGTGAGTCACCCACACAAAGGAAAAGGGCCTTT
CCGTCCTCAGCCGTCGCTTCATGTGACTCCACGGAGTACCGGGCGCCGTCCAGGCACCTCGATTAGTTCT
CGAGCTTTTGGAGTACGTCGTCTTTAGGTTGGGGGGAGGGGTTTTATGCGATGGAGTTTCCCCACACTGA
GTGGGTGGAGACTGAAGTTAGGCCAGCTTGGCACTTGATGTAATTCTCCTTGGAATTTGCCCTTTTTGAG
TTTGGATCTTGGTTCATTCTCAAGCCTCAGACAGTGGTTCAAAGTTTTTTTCTTCCATTTCAGGTGTCGT
GAGGAATTAGCTTGGTACTAATACGACTCACTATAGGGAGACCCAAGCTGGCTAGGTAAGCTTGATATCG
AATTCCTGCAGCCCGGGGGATCCCGCCACCATGAAAAAGCCTGAACTCACCGCGACGTCTGTCGAGAAGT
TTCTGATCGAAAAGTTCGACAGCGTCTCCGACCTGATGCAGCTCTCGGAGGGCGAAGAATCTCGTGCTTT
CAGCTTCGATGTAGGAGGGCGTGGATATGTCCTGCGGGTAAATAGCTGCGCCGATGGTTTCTACAAAGAT
CGTTATGTTTATCGGCACTTTGCATCGGCCGCGCTCCCGATTCCGGAAGTGCTTGACATTGGGGAATTCA
GCGAGAGCCTGACCTATTGCATCTCCCGCCGTGCACAGGGTGTCACGTTGCAAGACCTGCCTGAAACCGA
ACTGCCCGCTGTTCTGCAGCCGGTCGCGGAGGCCATGGATGCGATCGCTGCGGCCGATCTTAGCCAGACG
AGCGGGTTCGGCCCATTCGGACCGCAAGGAATCGGTCAATACACTACATGGCGTGATTTCATATGCGCGA
TTGCTGATCCCCATGTGTATCACTGGCAAACTGTGATGGACGACACCGTCAGTGCGTCCGTCGCGCAGGC
TCTCGATGAGCTGATGCTTTGGGCCGAGGACTGCCCCGAAGTCCGGCACCTCGTGCACGCGGATTTCGGC
TCCAACAATGTCCTGACGGACAATGGCCGCATAACAGCGGTCATTGACTGGAGCGAGGCGATGTTCGGGG
ATTCCCAATACGAGGTCGCCAACATCTTCTTCTGGAGGCCGTGGTTGGCTTGTATGGAGCAGCAGACGCG
CTACTTCGAGCGGAGGCATCCGGAGCTTGCAGGATCGCCGCGGCTCCGGGCGTATATGCTCCGCATTGGT
CTTGACCAACTCTATCAGAGCTTGGTTGACGGCAATTTCGATGATGCAGCTTGGGCGCAGGGTCGATGCG
ACGCAATCGTCCGATCCGGAGCCGGGACTGTCGGGCGTACACAAATCGCCCGCAGAAGCGCGGCCGTCTG
GACCGATGGCTGTGTAGAAGTACTCGCCGATAGTGGAAACCGACGCCCCAGCACTCGTCCGAGGGCAAAG
GAAGGATCCGGCGCAACAAACTTCTCTCTGCTGAAACAAGCCGGAGATGTCGAAGAGAATCCTGGACCGA
TGCGTATCCCCGTAGATGCCAGCACGAGCCGCCGCTTCACGCCGCCTTCCACCGCGCTGAGCCCAGGCAA
GATGAGCGAGGCGTTGCCGCTGGGCGCCCCGGACGCCGGCGCTGCCCTGGCCGGCAAGCTGAGGAGCGGC
GACCGCAGCATGGTGGAGGTGCTGGCCGACCACCCGGGCGAGCTGGTGCGCACCGACAGCCCCAACTTCC
TCTGCTCCGTGCTGCCTACGCACTGGCGCTGCAACAAGACCCTGCCCATCGCTTTCAAGGTGGTGGCCCT
AGGGGATGTTCCAGATGGCACTCTGGTCACTGTGATGGCTGGCAATGATGAAAACTACTTGGCTGAGCTG
AGAAATGCTACCGCAGCCATGAAGAACCAGGTTGCAAGATTTAATGACCTCAGGTTTGTCGGTCGAAGTG
GAAGAGGGAAAAGCTTCACTCTGACCATCACTGTCTTCACAAACCCACCGCAAGTCGCCACCTACCACAG
AGCCATCAAAATCACAGTGGATGGGCCCCGAGAACCTCGAAGACATCGGCAGAAACTAGATGATCAGACC
AAGCCCGGGAGCTTGTCCTTTTCCGAGCGGCTCAGTGAACTGGAGCAGCTGCGGCGCACAGCCATGAGGG
TCAGCCCACACCACCCAGCCCCCACGCCCAACCCTCGTGCCTCCCTGAACCACTCCACTGCCTTTAACCC
TCAGCCTCAGAGTCAGATGCAGGATACAAGGCAGATCCAACCATCCCCACCGTGGTCCTACGATCAGTCC
TACCAATACCTGGGATCCATTGCCTCTCCTTCTGTGCACCCAGCAACGCCCATTTCACCTGGACGTGCCA
GCGGCATGACAACCCTCTCTGCAGAACTTTCCAGTCGACTCTCAACGGCACCCGACCTGACAGCGTTCAG
CGACCCGCGCCAGTTCCCCGCGCTGCCCTCCATCTCCGACCCCCGCATGCACTATCCAGGCGCCTTCACC
TACTCCCCGACGCCGGTCACCTCGGGCATCGGCATCGGCATGTCGGCCATGGGCTCGGCCACGCGCTACC
ACACCTACCTGCCGCCGCCCTACCCCGGCTCGTCGCAAGCGCAGGGAGGCCCGTTCCAAGCCAGCTCGCC
CTCCTACCACCTGTACTACGGCGCCTCGGCCGGCTCCTACCAGTTCTCCATGGTGGGCGGCGAGCGCTCG
CCGCCGCGCATCCTGCCGCCCTGCACCAACGCCTCCACCGGCTCCGCGCTGCTCAACCCCAGCCTCCCGA
ACCAGAGCGACGTGGTGGAGGCCGAGGGCAGCCACAGCAACTCCCCCACCAACATGGCGCCCTCCGCGCG
CCTGGAGGAGGCCGTGTGGAGGCCCTACTGACTAGCTAAGTTAGAACTATTTCCTGGCTGTTACGCGCCC
TAGTATGGGCTACTGACGGGCTTGTTAAACAGTGAACCGCCCGCCCCACGACCCGCAGCGCCCGACCGAA
AGGAGCGCACGACCCCATGCATCGAACAAAAGAAAAGGGGGACTGGAAGGGCTAATTCACTCCCAACGAA
GACAAGATATCATAACTTCGTATAGCATACATTATACGAAGTTATCGTCTAGCTGGTCCGGACTGTACTG
GGTCTCTCTGGTTAGACCAGATCTGAGCCTGGGAGCTCTCTGGCTAACTAGGGAACCCACTGCTTAAGCC
TCAATAAAGCTTGCCTTGAGTGCTTCAAGTAGTGTGTGCCCGTCTGTTGTGTGACTCTGGTAACTAGAGA
TCCCTCAGACCCTTTTAGTCAGTGTGGAAAATCTCTAGCAGGGCCCGTTTAAACCCGCTGATCAGCCTCG
ACTGTGCCTTCTAGTTGCCAGCCATCTGTTGTTTGCCCCTCCCCCGTGCCTTCCTTGACCCTGGAAGGTG
CCACTCCCACTGTCCTTTCCTAATAAAATGAGGAAATTGCATCGCATTGTCTGAGTAGGTGTCATTCTAT
TCTGGGGGGTGGGGTGGGGCAGGACAGCAAGGGGGAGGATTGGGAAGACAATAGCAGGCATGCTGGGGAT
GCGGTGGGCTCTATGGCTTCTGAGGCGGAAAGAACCAGCTGGGGCTCTAGGGGGTATCCCC
[124 nt withheld, positions 8672-8795]
C
[91 nt withheld, positions 8797-8887]
A
[49 nt withheld, positions 8889-8937]
CCTTTGACGTTGGAGTCCACGTTCTTT
[37 nt withheld, positions 8965-9001]
ACCCTATCTCGGTCTATTCTTTTGATTTATAAGGGATTTTGCCGATTTCGGCCTATTGGTTAAAAAATGA
GCTGATTTAACAAAAATTTAACGCGAATTAATTCTGTGGAATGTGTGTCAGTTAGGGTGTGGAAAGTCCC
CAGGCTCCCCAGCAGGCAGAAGTATGCAAAGCATGCATCTCAATTAGTCAGCAACCAGGTGTGGAAAGTC
CCCAGGCTCCCCAGCAGGCAGAAGTATGCAAAGCATGCATCTCAATTAGTCAGCAACCATAGTCCCGCCC
CTAACTCCGCCCATCCCGCCCCTAACTCCGCCCAGTTCCGCCCATTCTCCGCCCCATGGCTGACTAATTT
TTTTTATTTATGCAGAGGCCGAGGCCGCCTCTGCCTCTGAGCTATTCCAGAAGTAGTGAGGAGGCTTTTT
TGGAGGCCTAGGCTTTTGCAAAAAGCTCCCGGGAGCTTGTATATCCATTTTCGGATCTGATCAGCACGTG
TTGACAATTAATCATCGGCATAGTATATCGGCATAGTATAATACGACAAGGTGAGGAACTAAACCATGGC
CAAGTTGACCAGTGCCGTTCCGGTGCTCACCGCGCGCGACGTCGCCGGAGCGGTCGAGTTCTGGACCGAC
CGGCTCGGGTTCTCCCGGGACTTCGTGGAGGACGACTTCGCCGGTGTGGTCCGGGACGACGTGACCCTGT
TCATCAGCGCGGTCCAGGACCAGGTGGTGCCGGACAACACCCTGGCCTGGGTGTGGGTGCGCGGCCTGGA
CGAGCTGTACGCCGAGTGGTCGGAGGTCGTGTCCACGAACTTCCGGGACGCCTCCGGGCCGGCCATGACC
GAGATCGGCGAGCAGCCGTGGGGGCGGGAGTTCGCCCTGCGCGACCCGGCCGGCAACTGCGTGCACTTCG
TGGCCGAGGAGCAGGACTGACACGTGCTACGAGATTTCGATTCCACCGCCGCCTTCTATGAAAGGTTGGG
CTTCGGAATCGTTTTCCGGGACGCCGGCTGGATGATCCTCCAGCGCGGGGATCTCATGCTGGAGTTCTTC
GCCCACCCCAACTTGTTTATTGCAGCTTATAATGGTTACAAATAAAGCAATAGCATCACAAATTTCACAA
ATAAAGCATTTTTTTCACTGCATTCTAGTTGTGGTTTGTCCAAACTCATCAATGTATCTTATCATGTCTG
TATACCGTCGACCTCTAGCTAGAGCTTGGCGTAATCATGGTCATAGCTGTTTCCTGTGTGAAATTGTTAT
CCGCTCACAATTCCACACAACATACGAGCCGGAAGCATAAAGTGTAAAGCCTGGGGTGCCTAATGAGTGA
GCTAACTCACATTAATTGCGTTGCGCTCACTGCCCGCTTTCCAGTCGGGAAACCTGTCGTGCCAGCTGCA
TTAATGAATCGGCCAACGCGCGGGGAGAGGCGGTTTGCGTATTGGGCGCTCTTCCGCTTCCTCGCTCACT
GACTCGCTGCGCTCGGTCGTTCGGCTGCGGCGAGCGGTATCAGCTCACTCAAAGGCGGTAATACGGTTAT
CCACAGAATCAGGGGATAACGCAGGAAAGAACATGTGAGCAAAAGGCCAGCAAAAGGCCAGGAACCGTAA
AAAGGCCGCGTTGCTGGCGTTTTTCCATAGGCTCCGCCCCCCTGACGAGCATCACAAAAATCGACGCTCA
AGTCAGAGGTGGCGAAACCCGACAGGACTATAAAGATACCAGGCGTTTCCCCCTGGAAGCTCCCTCGTGC
GCTCTCCTGTTCCGACCCTGCCGCTTACCGGATACCTGTCCGCCTTTCTCCCTTCGGGAAGCGTGGCGCT
TTCTCATAGCTCACGCTGTAGGTATCTCAGTTCGGTGTAGGTC
Features (pLannotate 1.2.2; 33 found; start..end, strand, type, name):
    528..1388    -  CDS            AmpR: β-lactamase; bla; confers resistance to ampicillin, carbenicillin, and related antibiotics
   1389..1493    -  promoter       AmpR promoter: bla
   1552..1604    -  misc_feature   bom (fragment): basis of mobility region from pBR322
   1759..2138    +  enhancer       CMV enhancer: human cytomegalovirus immediate early enhancer
   2139..2338    +  promoter       CMV promoter: human cytomegalovirus (CMV) immediate early promoter
   2356..2536    +  LTR            5' LTR (truncated): truncated 5' long terminal repeat (LTR) from HIV-1
   2583..2708    +  misc_feature   HIV-1 Ψ: packaging signal of human immunodeficiency virus type 1
   2692..3055    +  CDS            HIV-1 gag (fragment): gag protein from human immunodeficiency virus 1; gag
   3201..3434    +  misc_feature   RRE: The Rev response element (RRE) of HIV-1 allows for Rev-dependent mRNA export from the nucleus to the cytoplasm.
   3811..3911    +  CDS            Rev (fragment): human immunodeficiency virus 1 (HIV-1) Rev protein; rev; enhances nuclear export of unspliced and incompletely spliced viral mRNAs
   3961..4078    +  misc_feature   cPPT/CTS: central polypurine tract and central termination sequence of HIV-1
   4141..4207    +  CDS            small t antigen (fragment): SV40 (simian virus 40) small t antigen
   4214..5392    +  promoter       EF-1α promoter: strong constitutive promoter for human elongation factor EF-1α
   5409..5427    +  promoter       T7 promoter: promoter for bacteriophage T7 RNA polymerase
   5447..5483    -  misc_feature   MCS (fragment): pBluescript multiple cloning site
   5491..6513    +  CDS            hph: KHYB_ECOLX - Experimental evidence at protein level: Swiss-Prot protein existence level 1. The aminoglycoside phosphotransferases achieve inactivation of their antibiotic substrates by phosphorylation. Only phosphorylates hygromycin and closely related compounds such as demethyl analogs and destomycin. From Escherichia coli.
   6580..7938    +  CDS            RUNX1: RUNX1_HUMAN - Also known as AML1, CBFA2. Experimental evidence at protein level: Swiss-Prot protein existence level 1. Isoform AML-1L interferes with the transactivation activity of RUNX1. From Homo sapiens (Human).
   8094..8128    +  LTR            3' LTR (ΔU3) (fragment): self-inactivating 3' long terminal repeat (LTR) from HIV-1
   8132..8165    +  protein_bind   loxP: Cre-mediated recombination occurs in the 8-bp core sequence (GCATACAT). Cre recombinase
   8190..8370    +  LTR            5' LTR (truncated): truncated 5' long terminal repeat (LTR) from HIV-1
   8402..8626    +  polyA_signal   bGH poly(A) signal: bovine growth hormone polyadenylation signal
   8630..8651    +  promoter       SV40 promoter (fragment): SV40 enhancer and early promoter
   8672..9100    +  rep_origin     f1 ori (sequence partly withheld): f1 bacteriophage origin of replication; arrow indicates direction of (+) strand synthesis
   9114..9443    +  promoter       SV40 promoter: SV40 enhancer and early promoter
   9491..9538    +  promoter       EM7 promoter: synthetic bacterial promoter&nbsp
   9557..9931    +  CDS            BleoR: antibiotic-binding protein; Sh ble from Streptoalloteichus hindustanus; confers resistance to bleomycin, phleomycin, and Zeocin™
   9941..10066   +  CDS            ble (fragment): BLE_KLEPN - Experimental evidence at protein level: Swiss-Prot protein existence level 1. Binding protein with a strong affinity to the bleomycin family of antibiotics. Binds to CL990; an antimitotic-antibiotic compound. From Klebsiella pneumoniae.
  10061..10182   +  polyA_signal   SV40 poly(A) signal: SV40 polyadenylation signal
  10253..10275   -  protein_bind   lac operator (fragment): The lac repressor binds to the lac operator to inhibit transcription in E. coli. This inhibition can be relieved by adding lactose or isopropyl-β-D-thiogalactopyranoside (IPTG). lac repressor encoded by lacI
  10279..10309   -  promoter       lac promoter: promoter for the E. coli lac operon
  10324..10345   -  protein_bind   CAP binding site: CAP binding activates transcription in the presence of cAMP. E. coli catabolite activator protein
  10358..10450   -  CDS            lacI (fragment): lac repressor; lacI; The lac repressor binds to the lac operator to inhibit transcription in E. coli. This inhibition can be relieved by adding lactose or isopropyl-β-D-thiogalactopyranoside (IPTG).
  10633..357     -  rep_origin     ori (across the origin): high-copy-number ColE1/pMB1/pBR322/pUC origin of replication
