[The description below was written by a language model from this plasmid's Addgene catalogue record and pLannotate feature annotations shown in this document.]
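Description:
EF1A_Hygro_P2A_RUNX1_S114L_Barcode is a lentiviral mammalian expression plasmid for overexpressing the S114L mutant of human RUNX1 (AML1). It was built by Gibson cloning into the EF1a_mCherry_P2A_Hygro_Barcode backbone. In bacteria it is maintained through a high-copy ColE1/pUC-type origin and selected with ampicillin via the β-lactamase gene; an f1 origin is also present. The sequenced record is 10,864 nt.

The transfer cassette has a third-generation-style layout. A CMV enhancer/promoter drives a truncated HIV-1 5' LTR to produce the viral genomic RNA in packaging cells, followed by the Ψ packaging signal with a gag fragment, the RRE for Rev-dependent nuclear export, and the cPPT/CTS. Downstream, the EF-1α promoter drives a single open reading frame in which the hygromycin phosphotransferase gene (hph) precedes the 1,359 bp RUNX1 coding sequence. The construct name indicates that a P2A self-cleaving peptide joins them; it is not separately annotated, but a short gap between the two coding sequences is consistent with it. This arrangement links hygromycin resistance to RUNX1 expression in transduced cells. The barcode in the name is likewise not annotated, and the record does not give its position.

The cassette ends in a self-inactivating ΔU3 3' LTR that carries a loxP site, followed by a bGH polyadenylation signal. Outside the viral region, the backbone carries an SV40/EM7-driven BleoR cassette, although hygromycin is the only mammalian selection marker listed. The associated publication concerns phenotyping of coding variants in RUNX1, which suggests that the barcode serves to identify this variant alongside others.
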