Addgene plasmid #170966: EF1A_Hygro_P2A_RUNX1_S114L_Barcode
Purpose: Overexpression of RUNX1 S114L mutant protein.
Depositing lab: Prashant Mali. Depositing organization: University of California, San Diego (UCSD). Publication: Interface-guided phenotyping of coding variants in the transcription factor RUNX1. Ozturk K, Panwala R, Sheen J, Ford K, Jayne N, Portell A, Zhang DE, Hutter S, Haferlach T, Ideker T, Mali P, Carter H. Cell Rep. 2024 Jul 4;43(7):114436. doi: 10.1016/j.celrep.2024.114436. PubMed 38968069.
Backbone
  Vector backbone: EF1a_mCherry_P2A_Hygro_Barcode
  Backbone manufacturer: Prashant Mali (Addgene #120426)
  Backbone size w/o insert (bp): 9508
  Vector type: Mammalian Expression, Lentiviral
  Selectable markers: Hygromycin
Growth in bacteria
  Bacterial resistance: Ampicillin, 100 μg/mL
  Growth temperature: 37°C
  Growth strain: NEB Stable
  Copy number: High Copy
Gene/Insert
  Gene/Insert name: RUNX1 (alt name: AML1)
  Species: H. sapiens (human)
  Insert size (bp): 1359
  Mutation: S114L
  Entrez Gene: RUNX1 (a.k.a. AML1, AML1-EVI-1, AMLCR1, CBF2alpha, CBFA2, EVI-1, PEBP2aB, PEBP2alpha)
  Promoter: Ef1A
  Cloning method: Gibson Cloning
  Sequencing primers: 5′ CTGTGTAGAAGTACTCGCCGATAGTG; 3′ TCTTGTCTTCGTTGGGAGTG
Terms and licenses: Academic/Nonprofit Terms; Industry Terms: Not Available to Industry
Depositor comments: Please visit https://doi.org/10.1101/2023.08.03.551876 for bioRxiv preprint.
How to cite: EF1A_Hygro_P2A_RUNX1_S114L_Barcode was a gift from Prashant Mali (Addgene plasmid # 170966 ; http://n2t.net/addgene:170966 ; RRID:Addgene_170966)
